>Addgene plasmid #138222 | pFP.R401 | addgene full sequence | sequence record 273515 | Addgene NGS Result
TGCCACCTGACGTCTAAGAAAAGGAATATTCAGCAATTTGCCCGTGCCGAAGAAAGGCCCACCCGTGAAG
GTGAGCCAGTGAGTTGATTGCTACGTAATTAGTTAGTTAGCCCTTAGTGACTCGAATTCGCGGCCGCTTC
TAGAGTTATGACAACTTGACGGCTACATCATTCACTTTTTCTTCACAACCGGCACGGAACTCGCTCGGGC
TGGCCCCGGTGCATTTTTTAAATACCCGCGAGAAATAGAGTTGATCGTCAAAACCAACATTGCGACCGAC
GGTGGCGATAGGCATCCGGGTGGTGCTCAAAAGCAGCTTCGCCTGGCTGATACGTTGGTCCTCGCGCCAG
CTTAAGACGCTAATCCCTAACTGCTGGCGGAAAAGATGTGACAGACGCGACGGCGACAAGCAAACATGCT
GTGCGACGCTGGCGATATCAAAATTGCTGTCTGCCAGGTGATCGCTGATGTACTGACAAGCCTCGCGTAC
CCGATTATCCATCGGTGGATGGAGCGACTCGTTAATCGCTTCCATGCGCCGCAGTAACAATTGCTCAAGC
AGATTTATCGCCAGCAGCTCCGAATAGCGCCCTTCCCCTTGCCCGGCGTTAATGATTTGCCCAAACAGGT
CGCTGAAATGCGGCTGGTGCGCTTCATCCGGGCGAAAGAACCCCGTATTGGCAAATATTGACGGCCAGTT
AAGCCATTCATGCCAGTAGGCGCGCGGACGAAAGTAAACCCACTGGTGATACCATTCGCGAGCCTCCGGA
TGACGACCGTAGTGATGAATCTCTCCTGGCGGGAACAGCAAAATATCACCCGGTCGGCAAACAAATTCTC
GTCCCTGATTTTTCACCACCCCCTGACCGCGAATGGTGAGATTGAGAATATAACCTTTCATTCCCAGCGG
TCGGTCGATAAAAAAATCGAGATAACCGTTGGCCTCAATCGGCGTTAAACCCGCCACCAGATGGGCATTA
AACGAGTATCCCGGCAGCAGGGGATCATTTTGCGCTTCAGCCATACTTTTCATACTCCCGCCATTCAGAG
AAGAAACCAATTGTCCATATTGCATCAGACATTGCCGTCACTGCGTCTTTTACTGGCTCTTCTCGCTAAC
CAAACCGGTAACCCCGCTTATTAAAAGCATTCTGTAACAAAGCGGGACCAAAGCCATGACAAAAACGCGT
AACAAAAGTGTCTATAATCACGGCAGAAAAGTCCACATTGATTATTTGCACGGCGTCACACTTTGCTATG
CCATAGCATTTTTATCCATAAGATTAGCGGATCCTACCTGACGCTTTTTATCGCAACTCTCTACTGTTTC
TCCATTACTAGAGATTAAAGAGGAGAAATACTAGATGGTGAGCAAGGGCGAAGAAGACAACATGGCCATC
ATCAAGGAGTTCATGCGCTTCAAGGTGCACATGGAGGGCTCCGTGAACGGCCACGAGTTCGAGATCGAGG
GCGAGGGCGAGGGCCGCCCCTACGAGGGCACCCAGACCGCCAAGCTGAAGGTGACCAAGGGTGGCCCCCT
GCCCTTCGCCTGGGACATCCTGTCCCCTCAGTTCATGTACGGCTCCAAGGCCTACGTGAAGCACCCCGCC
GACATCCCCGACTACTTGAAGCTGTCCTTCCCCGAGGGCTTCAAGTGGGAGCGCGTGATGAACTTCGAGG
ACGGCGGCGTGGTGACCGTGACCCAGGACTCCTCCTTGCAGGACGGCGAGTTCATCTACAAGGTGAAGCT
GCGCGGCACCAACTTCCCCTCCGACGGCCCCGTAATGCAGAAGAAGACCATGGGCTGGGAGGCCTCCTCC
GAGCGGATGTACCCCGAGGACATTGGTTGTTGTTTGTCGGGCAATACAAAAGTTAGATTTAGGTATTCGT
CTTCATCCCAAGAAGCGAAATATTATGAGGAAACAATTGAAAAATTAGCTAACTTATGGCATTACGGGAG
CAAAAATCAATATACTTCTAAAGATGCAAAATGTATGCAAGAAAATATATCTAGCCGTAATATTTTTACT
CTGGATACCCAAACTAACCAAATTGTTTCTAGCAAAATTACCAACATATATATTAATGGTGAAAAAGAAA
CTTACACAATAAAAACTGTTTCTGGTAAGGAAATAAGAGCTACCCTAGAACACCAGTTTTGGACTAACCA
AGGGTGGAAACGATTAAAAGATTTTAATAACAGCACTCAATTATGTGAAGTGCAATTAGCGGGATCAGCC
GGTTCAGCGGCCGGTTCGGGAGGTGTTTTTGTAGAGATAGAATCTATTGAAAAATTTGGCAAAGAAATTA
CTTATGATCTTGAAGTCGAACACCCAGAACATAATTTTATAGCCAATGGTTTAGTTGTTCATAATTCGTT
CGACGGCGCCCTGAAGGGCGAGATCAAGCAGAGGCTGAAGCTGAAGGACGGCGGCCACTACGACGCTGAG
GTCAAGACCACCTACAAGGCCAAGAAGCCCGTGCAGCTGCCCGGCGCCTACAACGTCAACATCAAGTTGG
ACATCACCTCCCACAACGAGGACTACACCATCGTGGAACAGTACGAACGCGCCGAGGGCCGCCACTCCAC
CGGCGGCATGGACGAGCTGTACAAGCATCATCACCATCACCACTAATAATACTAGTAGCGGCCGCTGCAG
GAGTCACTAAGGGTTAGTTAGTTAGATTAGCAGAAAGTCAAAAGCCTCCGACCGGAGGCTTTTGACTAAA
ACTTCCCTTGGGGTTATCATTGGGGCTCACTCAAAGGCGGTAATCAGATAAAAAAAATCCTTAGCTTTCG
CTAAGGATGATTTCTGCTAGAGATGGAATAGACTGGATGGAGGCGGATAAAGTTGCAGGACCACTTCTGC
GCTCGGCCCTTCCGGCTGGCTGGTTTATTGCTGATAAATCTGGAGCCGGTGAGCGTGGGTCTCGCGGTAT
CATTGCAGCACTGGGGCCAGATGGTAAGCCCTCCCGTATCGTAGTTATCTACACGACGGGGAGTCAGGCA
ACTATGGATGAACGAAATAGACAGATCGCTGAGATAGGTGCCTCACTGATTAAGCATTGGTAACTGTCAG
ACCAAGTTTACTCATATATACTTTAGATTGATTTAAAACTTCATTTTTAATTTAAAAGGATCTAGGTGAA
GATCCTTTTTGATAATCTCATGACCAAAATCCCTTAACGTGAGTTTTCGTTCCACTGAGCGTCAGACCCC
TTAATAAGATGATCTTCTTGAGATCGTTTTGGTCTGCGCGTAATCTCTTGCTCTGAAAACGAAAAAACCG
CCTTGCAGGGCGGTTTTCGAAGGTTCTCTGAGCTACCAACTCTTTGAACCGAGGTAACTGGCTTGGAGGA
GCGCAGTCACCAAAACTTGTCCTTTCAGTTTAGCCTTAACCGGCGCATGACTTCAAGACTAACTCCTCTA
AATCAATTACCAGTGGCTGCTGCCAGTGGTGCTTTTGCATGTCTTTCCGGGTTGGACTCAAGACGATAGT
TACCGGATAAGGCGCAGCGGTCGGACTGAACGGGGGGTTCGTGCATACAGTCCAGCTTGGAGCGAACTGC
CTACCCGGAACTGAGTGTCAGGCGTGGAATGAGACAAACGCGGCCATAACAGCGGAATGACACCGGTAAA
CCGAAAGGCAGGAACAGGAGAGCGCACGAGGGAGCCGCCAGGGGGAAACGCCTGGTATCTTTATAGTCCT
GTCGGGTTTCGCCACCACTGATTTGAGCGTCAGATTTCGTGATGCTTGTCAGGGGGGCGGAGCCTATGGA
AAAACGGCTTTGCCGCGGCCCTCTCACTTCCCTGTTAAGTATCTTCCTGGCATCTTCCAGGAAATCTCCG
CCCCGTTCGTAAGCCATTTCCGCTCGCCGCAGTCGAACGACCGAGCGTAGCGAGTCAGTGAGCGAGGAAG
CGGAATATATCCTGTATCACATATTCTGCTGACGCACCGGTGCAGCCTTTTTTCTCCTGCCACATGAAGC
ACTTCACTGACACCCTCATCAGTGCCAACATAGTAAGCCAGTATACACTCCGCTAGCGCTGAGGTCTGCC
TCGTGAAGAAGGTGTTGCTGACTCATACCAGGCCTGAATCGCCCCATCATCCAGCCAGAAAGTGAGGGAG
CCACGGTTGATGAGAGCTTTGTTGTAGGTGGACCAGTTGGTGATTTTGAACTTTTGCTTTGCCACGGAAC
GGTCTGCGTTGTCGGGAAGATGCGTGATCTGATCCTTCAACTCAGCAAAAGTTCGATTTATTCAACAAAG
CCACGTTGTGTCTCAAAATCTCTGATGTTACATTGCACAAGATAAAAATATATCATCATGAACAATAAAA
CTGTCTGCTTACATAAACAGTAATACAAGGGGTGTTTACTAGAGGAGATTCTCATGTTTGACAGCTTATC
ATCGATAAGCTTTAATGCGGTAGTTTATCACAGTTAAATTGCTAACGCAGTCAGGCACCGTGTATGAAAT
CTAACAATGCGCTCATCGTCATTCTCGGCACCGTCACCCTGGACGCTGTAGGCATAGGCTTGGTTATGCC
GGTACTGCCGGGCCTCTTGCGGGATATCGTCCATTCCGACAGTATTGCCAGTCACTATGGCGTGCTGCTT
GCGCTCTATGCGTTGATGCAATTTCTTTGCGCACCCGTTCTCGGAGCCCTGTCCGACCGCTTTGGCCGCC
GTCCAGTCCTGCTCGCTTCGCTCCTTGGAGCCACTATCGACTACGCGATCATGGCGACCACACCCGTCCT
GTGGATTCTCTACGCCGGACGCATCGTGGCGGGCATCACGGGTGCCACAGGTGCGGTTGCTGGTGCCTAT
ATCGCCGACATCACCGATGGGGAAGATCGGGCTCGCCACTTCGGGCTCATGAGCGCTTGTTTCGGCGTGG
GTATGGTGGCAGGCCCCGTGGCCGGGGGACTGTTGGGTGCCATCTCCTTGCATGCACCATTCCTTGCGGC
GGCGGTGCTCAACGGCCTCAACCTCCTCCTGGGCTGCTTCCTTATGCAGGAATCGCATAAGGGAGAGCGC
CGTCCGATGCCCTTGCGTGCCTTCAATCCAGTCAGCTCCTTCCGGTGGGCGCGGGGCATGACTATCGTCG
CCGCACTTATGACTGTTTTCTTTATCATGCAACTCGTAGGACAGGTTCCGGCAGCGCTCTGGGTCATTTT
CGGCGAGGACCGCTTTCGCTGGAGCGCGACGATGATCGGCCTGTCGCTTGCGGTATTCGGAATCTTGCAC
GCCCTCGCTCAAGCCTTCGTCACGGGCCCCGCCACCAAACGTTTCGGCGAGAAGCAGGCCATTATCGCGG
GCATGGCGGCCGACGCGCTGGGCTACGTCTTGCTGGCGTTCGCGACGCGCGGCTGGATGGCCTTCCCCAT
TATGATTCTTCTCGCTTCCGGCGGCATCGGTATGCCCGCGTTGCAGGCCATGCTGTCCCGCCAAGTAGAT
GACGACCATCAGGGACAGCTTCAAGGGTCGCTCGCGGCTCTTACCAGCCTCACTTCGATCATTGGACCGC
TGATCGTCACGGCGATTTATGCCGCCTCGGCGAGCACATGGAACGGGTTGGCATGGATTGTAGGTGCCGC
CCTTTACCTTGTCTGCCTCCCCGCGTTGCGTCGCGGTGCATGGAGCCGGGCCACCTCGACCTAATAATAC
TAGCTCCGGCAAAAAAACGGGCAAGGTGTCACCACCCTGCCCTTTTTCTTTAAAACCGAAAAGATTACTT
CGCGTT
Features (pLannotate 1.2.2; 16 found; start..end, strand, type, name):
     48..77      -  terminator     T3Te terminator: phage T3 early transcription terminator
    124..145     +  misc_feature   BioBrick prefix: BioBrick prefix for parts that do not start with "ATG"
    146..1024    -  CDS            araC: L-arabinose regulatory protein; araC
   1051..1335    +  promoter       araBAD promoter: araBAD; promoter of the L-arabinose operon of E. coli; the araC regulatory gene is transcribed in the opposite direction (Guzman et al., 1995)
   1365..1841    +  CDS            mCherry (fragment): monomeric derivative of DsRed fluorescent protein (Shaner et al., 2004) mammalian codon-optimized
   2382..2615    +  CDS            mCherry (fragment): monomeric derivative of DsRed fluorescent protein (Shaner et al., 2004) mammalian codon-optimized
   2640..2660    +  misc_feature   BioBrick suffix: universal suffix for all parts
   2696..2727    +  terminator     tonB terminator: bidirectional E. coli tonB-P14 transcription terminator
   2774..2814    -  terminator     bacterial terminator (fragment): putative bacterial transcription terminator
   2827..3072    +  CDS            bla(M) (fragment): β-lactamase lacking the signal sequence; bla(M); allows cytosolic expression of β-lactamase
   3238..3782    +  rep_origin     p15A ori: Plasmids containing the medium-copy-number p15A origin of replication can be propagated in E. coli cells that contain a second plasmid with the ColE1 origin.
   3870..3925    +  rep_origin     RSF ori (fragment): Plasmids containing the RSF 1030 origin of replication can be propagated in E. coli cells that contain additional plasmids with compatible origins.
   4024..4050    -  misc_feature   bom (fragment): basis of mobility region from pBR322
   4398..4426    +  promoter       tet promoter: E. coli promoter for tetracycline efflux protein gene
   4474..5662    +  CDS            TcR (fragment): tetracycline efflux protein; tet; confers resistance to tetracycline
   5675..5734    +  terminator     his operon terminator: This putative transcriptin terminator from the E. coli his operon has a 2-bp deletion introduced during synthesis. Its efficiency has not been determined.
