[The description below was written by a language model from this plasmid's Addgene catalogue record and pLannotate feature annotations shown in this document.]
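Description:
pFP.R401 is a 5,746 bp bacterial expression and synthetic biology plasmid built on the BioBrick vector pSB3T5. It replicates in E. coli from the p15A origin, which gives a low-to-medium copy number and is compatible with ColE1-type plasmids. Selection is by tetracycline, through a tet promoter-driven efflux protein gene. The cloning region lies between the BioBrick prefix and suffix. Transcription terminators (T3Te, tonB, a his operon terminator) flank the region and insulate it from the backbone. The feature table also lists short fragments of β-lactamase, an RSF origin and the pBR322 bom region. These appear to be backbone remnants rather than functional parts, since ampicillin resistance is not listed for the plasmid.

The payload is an arabinose-inducible reporter for intein splicing. The araC regulator is encoded on the reverse strand under its own promoter (recorded as iPC). It is transcribed divergently from the araBAD promoter, so expression is controlled by L-arabinose. P(araBAD) drives a single synthetic open reading frame in which mCherry is divided into N- and C-terminal fragments. An engineered TerThyX mini-intein sits between the fragments, in the unannotated gap between the two mCherry features, and the protein ends in a C-terminal 6xHis tag. The insert name indicates short junction residues (IGC and SFD) on either side of the intein, probably extein context for splicing. Because the intein is contiguous (in cis), it should excise itself from the translated precursor and ligate the two mCherry halves. Red fluorescence would then report splicing activity, and the His tag allows detection or purification of precursor and spliced products. The plasmid belongs to a study that characterised a library of orthogonal split inteins. It probably served there as a cis-splicing test or reference for TerThyX, although the record does not state this.
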