Addgene plasmid #138222: pFP.R401
Purpose: Expresses the split mCherry reporter interrupted by the TerThyX artificially mini-intein (in cis)
Depositing lab: Baojun Wang. Depositing organization: University of Edinburgh. Publication: An expanded library of orthogonal split inteins enables modular multi-peptide assemblies. Pinto F, Thornton EL, Wang B. Nat Commun. 2020 Mar 23;11(1):1529. doi: 10.1038/s41467-020-15272-2. PubMed 32251274.
Backbone
  Vector backbone: pSB3T5
  Backbone manufacturer: BioBrick vector, IGEM registry
  Backbone size w/o insert (bp): 3252
  Total vector size (bp): 5746
  Vector type: Bacterial Expression, Synthetic Biology
Growth in bacteria
  Bacterial resistance: Tetracycline, 10 μg/mL
  Growth temperature: 37°C
  Growth strain: DH5alpha
  Copy number: Low Copy
Gene/Insert 1
  Gene/Insert name: araC
  Insert size (bp): 930
  Entrez Gene: araC (a.k.a. b0064, ECK0065)
  Promoter: iPC
  Cloning method: Gibson Cloning
  Sequencing primers: 5′ VF2 - TGCCACCTGACGTCTAAGAA
Gene/Insert 2
  Gene/Insert name: mCherryN(IGC).TerThyX*.(SFD)mCherryC.H6
  Species: Synthetic
  Insert size (bp): 1272
  Promoter: P(araBAD)
  Tag / fusion protein: 6xHis (C terminal on insert)
  Cloning method: Gibson Cloning
  Sequencing primers: 5′ araC_F2 - AACCCACTGGTGATACCATTCG; 3′ VR - ATTACCGCCTTTGAGTGAGC
Terms and licenses: Academic/Nonprofit Terms; Industry Terms: Not Available to Industry
How to cite: pFP.R401 was a gift from Baojun Wang (Addgene plasmid # 138222 ; http://n2t.net/addgene:138222 ; RRID:Addgene_138222)
